>Addgene plasmid #198967 | pGL0_54 [PermC] | addgene full sequence | sequence record 401264 | Addgene NGS Result
TAGCGTGCGAACAGCACGCTATTGTTGTATCATTACTCGCATCCATTCTCAGGCTGTCTCGTCTCGTCTC
CGAGGTCTCAGGAGGATCCTTTAACTCTGGCAACCCTCAAAATTGAATGAGACATGCTACACCTCCGGAT
AATAAATATATATAAACGTATATAGATTTCATAAAGTCTAACACACTAGACTTATTTACTTCGTAATTAA
GTCGTTAAACCGTGTGCTCTACGACCAAAACTATAAAACCTTTAAGAACTTTCTTTTTTTACAAGAAAAA
AGAAATTAGATAAATCTCTCATATCTTTTATTCAATAATCGCATCCGATTGCAGTATAAATTTAACGATC
ACTCATCATGTTCATATTTATCAGAGGTCGTGCTATAATTATACTAATTTTATAAGGAGGAAAAAATATG
GGCATTTTTAGTATTTTTGTAATCAGCACAGTTCATTATCAACCAAACAAAAAATAAGTGGTTATAATGA
ATCGTTAATAAGCAAAATTCATATAACCAAATTAAAGAGGGTTATAAATGTGAGACCACCCCAGGATACA
TAGATTACCACAACTCCGAGCCCTTCCACCTAGCGTGCTAACCACGCACGCTATTGTTGTATCCCATATA
ATGCAATCGTAGTCTACCTGACTGTACTTAGAAATGTGGCTTCGCCTTTGCCCACGCACCTGATCGCTCC
TCGTTTGCTTTTAAGGACCGGACGAACCACAGAGCATTAGAAGGCTAGGTGGAGGCTCAGTGATGATAAG
TCTGCGATGGTGGATGCATGTGTCATGGTCATAGCTGTTTCCTGTGTGAAATTGTTATCCGCTCAGAGGG
CACAATCCTATTCCGCGCTATCCGACAATCTCCAAGACATTAGGTGGAGTTCAGTTCGGCGTATGGCATA
TGTCGCTGGAAAGAACATGTGAGCAAAAGGCCAGCAAAAGGCCAGGAACCGTAAAAAGGCCGCGTTGCTG
GCGTTTTTCCATAGGCTCCGCCCCCCTGACGAGCATCACAAAAATCGACGCTCAAGTCAGAGGTGGCGAA
ACCCGACAGGACTATAAAGATACCAGGCGTTTCCCCCTGGAAGCTCCCTCGTGCGCTCTCCTGTTCCGAC
CCTGCCGCTTACCGGATACCTGTCCGCCTTTCTCCCTTCGGGAAGCGTGGCGCTTTCTCATAGCTCACGC
TGTAGGTATCTCAGTTCGGTGTAGGTCGTTCGCTCCAAGCTGGGCTGTGTGCACGAACCCCCCGTTCAGC
CCGACCGCTGCGCCTTATCCGGTAACTATCGTCTTGAGTCCAACCCGGTAAGACACGACTTATCGCCACT
GGCAGCAGCCACTGGTAACAGGATTAGCAGAGCGAGGTATGTAGGCGGTGCTACAGAGTTCTTGAAGTGG
TGGCCTAACTACGGCTACACTAGAAGAACAGTATTTGGTATCTGCGCTCTGCTGAAGCCAGTTACCTTCG
GAAAAAGAGTTGGTAGCTCTTGATCCGGCAAACAAACCACCGCTGGTAGCGGTGGTTTTTTTGTTTGCAA
GCAGCAGATTACGCGCAGAAAAAAAGGATCTCAAGAAGATCCTTTGATCTTTTCTACGGGGTCTGACGCT
CTATTCAACAAAGCCGCCGTCCCGTCAAGTCAGCGTAAATGGGTAGGGGGCTTCAAATCGTCCCCCCATA
CGATATAAGTTGTTACTAGTGCTTGGATTCTCACCAATAAAAAACGCCCGGCGGCAACCGAGCGTTCTGA
ACAAATCCAGATGGAGTTCTGAGGTCATTACTGGATCTATCAACAGGAGTCCAAGCGAGCTCGATATCAA
ATTACGCCCCGCCCTGCCACTCATCGCAGTACTGTTGTAATTCATTAAGCATTCTGCCGACATGGAAGCC
ATCACAAACGGCATGATGAACCTGAATCGCCAGCGGCATCAGCACCTTGTCGCCTTGCGTATAATATTTG
CCCATGGTGAAAACGGGGGCGAAGAAGTTGTCCATATTGGCCACGTTTAAATCAAAACTGGTGAAACTCA
CCCAGGGATTGGCTGAGACGAAAAACATATTCTCAATAAACCCTTTAGGGAAATAGGCCAGGTTTTCACC
GTAACACGCCACATCTTGCGAATATATGTGTAGAAACTGCCGGAAATCGTCGTGGTATTCACTCCAGAGC
GATGAAAACGTTTCAGTTTGCTCATGGAAAACGGTGTAACAAGGGTGAACACTATCCCATATCACCAGCT
CACCGTCTTTCATTGCCATACGAAATTCCGGATGAGCATTCATCAGGCGGGCAAGAATGTGAATAAAGGC
CGGATAAAACTTGTGCTTATTTTTCTTTACGGTCTTTAAAAAGGCCGTAATATCCAGCTGAACGGTCTGG
TTATAGGTACATTGAGCAACTGACTGAAATGCCTCAAAATGTTCTTTACGATGCCATTGGGATATATCAA
CGGTGGTATATCCAGTGATTTTTTTCTCCATTTTAGCTTCCTTAGCTCCTGAAAATCTCGATAACTCAAA
AAATACGCCCGGTAGTGATCTTATTTCATTATGGTGAAAGTTGGAACCTCTTACGTGCCGATCAACGTCT
CATTGATACCTGAAACAAAACCCATCGTACGGCCAAGGAAGTCTCCAATAACTGTGATCCACCACAAGCG
CCAGGGTTTTCCCAGTCACGACGTTGTAAAACGACGGCCAGTCATGCATAATCCGCACGCATCTGGAATA
AGGAAGTGCCATTCCGCCTGACCT
Features (pLannotate 1.2.2; 6 found; start..end, strand, type, name):
    418..474     +  CDS            ermC: LPRM_STAAU - Experimental evidence at protein level: Swiss-Prot protein existence level 1. This peptide is involved in the control mechanism of the synthesis of the erythromycin resistance protein. From Staphylococcus aureus.
    986..1574    -  rep_origin     ori: high-copy-number ColE1/pMB1/pBR322/pUC origin of replication
   1707..1801    -  terminator     lambda t0 terminator: transcription terminator from phage lambda
   1825..2481    -  CDS            cat: CAT_ECOLX - Experimental evidence at protein level: Swiss-Prot protein existence level 1. This enzyme is an effector of chloramphenicol resistance in bacteria. From Escherichia coli. This protein is used as a marker in many commonly used cloning vectors, such as pACYC184.
   2482..2584    -  promoter       cat promoter: promoter of the E. coli cat gene encoding chloramphenicol acetyltransferase
   2659..2702    -  CDS            lacZα (fragment): LacZα fragment of β-galactosidase; lacZ fragment
