[The description below was written by a language model from this plasmid's Addgene catalogue record and pLannotate feature annotations shown in this document.]
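Description:
pGL0_54 [PermC] is a small (about 2.75 kb) synthetic-biology part plasmid, described in the record as a "Level 0 part" and built on the pGLDV_17 backbone. In hierarchical, modular cloning schemes, Level 0 plasmids store a single basic element, such as a promoter, coding sequence, terminator or origin, that is later combined with other parts into larger assemblies. The record does not state the cloning method or the flanking assembly sites. The plasmid is maintained in E. coli at high copy through a ColE1/pMB1/pUC-type origin of replication. Selection is with chloramphenicol, provided by a cat (chloramphenicol acetyltransferase) gene driven by its own cat promoter and followed by the phage lambda t0 terminator. A short lacZα fragment is also annotated, which may be a remnant of a blue/white screening cassette in the parent vector, although the record does not say so.

The stored part is PermC, the promoter region of the erythromycin resistance gene ermC from Staphylococcus aureus. The only feature annotated within the insert is the short ermC leader peptide coding sequence, which in its native context takes part in the control of erythromycin resistance protein synthesis. The part therefore appears to carry the promoter together with at least some of the downstream leader region, but the feature table does not annotate the promoter itself. The ermC methylase gene itself is not annotated. A portion of the plasmid derives from an earlier published plasmid. The associated work concerns high-throughput identification of functional origins of replication in non-model bacteria, so this part presumably serves as a promoter module for building vectors in that framework.
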