Addgene plasmid #198967: pGL0_54 [PermC]
Purpose: Level 0 part
Depositing lab: Charlie Gilbert & Nili Ostrov & Cultivarium Tools. Depositing organization: Cultivarium, Convergent Research. Publication: A scalable framework for high-throughput identification of functional origins of replication in non-model bacteria. Gilbert C, Brumwell SL, Crits-Christoph A, Kang SC, Martin-Moldes Z, Alsharif W, Esmurria A, Nguyen M-A, Lee HH, Ostrov N. bioRxiv 2023.05.19.541510 10.1101/2023.05.19.541510.
Backbone
  Vector backbone: pGLDV_17
  Vector type: Synthetic Biology
Growth in bacteria
  Bacterial resistance: Chloramphenicol, 25 μg/mL
  Growth temperature: 37°C
  Growth strain: E. coli Zymo 10B
  Copy number: High Copy
Gene/Insert
  Gene/Insert name: PermC
  Species: Staphylococcus aureus
  Cloning method: Unknown
Resource information
  A portion of this plasmid was derived from a plasmid made by: Thorsten Mascher (Radeck et al. 2017 https://doi.org/10.1038/s41598-017-14329-5)
Terms and licenses: Academic/Nonprofit Terms; Industry Terms: Not Available to Industry
How to cite: pGL0_54 [PermC] was a gift from Charlie Gilbert & Nili Ostrov & Cultivarium Tools (Addgene plasmid # 198967 ; http://n2t.net/addgene:198967 ; RRID:Addgene_198967)
